Addgene plasmid #38752: Kek2 (Lip2)
Depositing lab: Norbert Perrimon. Depositing organization: Harvard Medical School. Publication: The Drosophila kekkon genes: novel members of both the leucine-rich repeat and immunoglobulin superfamilies expressed in the CNS. Musacchio M, Perrimon N. Dev Biol. 1996 Aug 25;178(1):63-76. 10.1006/dbio.1996.0198 PubMed 8812109.
Backbone
  Vector backbone: pNB40
Growth in bacteria
  Bacterial resistance: Ampicillin, 100 μg/mL
  Growth temperature: 37°C
  Growth strain: DH5alpha
  Copy number: Unknown
Gene/Insert
  Gene/Insert name: Kek2 (alt name: NB7)
  Species: D. melanogaster (fly)
  GenBank ID: U42768
  Entrez Gene: kek2 (a.k.a. Dmel_CG4977, CG4977, CT15962, Dmel\CG4977, Kek2, NB7)
Terms and licenses: Academic/Nonprofit Terms; Industry Terms: Not Available to Industry
Depositor comments: Perrimon Lab plasmid #50
How to cite: Kek2 (Lip2) was a gift from Norbert Perrimon (Addgene plasmid # 38752 ; http://n2t.net/addgene:38752 ; RRID:Addgene_38752)
