[The description below was written by a language model from this plasmid's Addgene catalogue record.]
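Description:
Kek2 (Lip2) is a bacterial plasmid carrying a Drosophila melanogaster kekkon 2 (kek2, also known as NB7 or CG4977) insert in the pNB40 backbone. pNB40 is generally known as a cDNA library and cloning vector widely used for Drosophila embryonic cDNA collections, so this construct is most plausibly a cDNA clone of kek2. However, the record does not explicitly state whether the insert is full length, how it is oriented, or which cloning sites were used. The plasmid is propagated in E. coli under ampicillin selection. The copy number is listed as unknown, and the origin of replication is not described.

The associated work characterised the kekkon genes as novel members of both the leucine-rich repeat and immunoglobulin superfamilies, with expression in the fly central nervous system. The insert therefore encodes a protein that combines these two types of domain. No feature table accompanies the entry, so promoters, tags, reporters and other regulatory elements flanking the insert cannot be confirmed, and the record indicates no epitope fusion or mutation. It also gives no eukaryotic selection marker or expression system.

Given what is recorded, the plasmid is best regarded as a source clone of the kek2 coding sequence. Such a clone could serve as a template for subcloning into expression or transgenesis vectors, for generating probes to study kek2 expression patterns, or as a sequence reference in studies of Drosophila nervous system development. None of these uses is stated in the record.
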