>Addgene plasmid #38752 | Kek2 (Lip2) | addgene partial sequence | sequence record 53197 | T7 5'-TAATACGACTCACTATAGGG-3'
CGCAGCATTCGTTTTTTTTTTTTGTTTCTTCAAAATACTTTTCCAAGCATTTCCGCTTTTCTCCATTTTT
CTTCGATTTATGTTACAGTGGAAAAGTCTTGAACACTTTACATAAATTTTACGTTAAAAGGGAAAGCTAG
GGGTCTGCTTAAACGATTTCTATGGCTACATTTACATACAAGTCTCAAACGGGGTTATCCTAAATTTAGT
TAGTTCTTACAATGTTAGCCGATCTAATTTACGATATCTACTTTAACGATACCCGGAAACACTCGTGTTG
ATGTCTGTTTGATCCAATACAACAAACTTAAGGCGGGACAATCAAATTCTAAAGTGAGTGTGGGGTGTAG
GGTGAAGGACAAAGGTTTGTTTCAGACTCGAAGAAAGTTCTATGGAAAATAAACGCGATAAATTATTTAA
ATGCAACTCTGGAGCGGATGTGGCCCGAATTAAAATTTCATAAACTAGAGCACACTACGCGATTTTCGGC
CGGAATTCTCGGCTTGGTCCTTTCCCTTGAAAGGCTCAACAGTTCAACAGCCGGGTCCTCGAGTTGGAGT
CCTTTGTGCCACGGAGAGCAGGTGTCGCCATGGCGAAAACACATGCCACTTGGCTCTGAAGTGAGCCACC
GACTCGGAACCTCGTGAAGTGGATGCACAGAAAGGGGTGGATGGGACTTCCTCGTCGATTGTCAACTAAC
AACGCCTTCGAGAATACAACAACTCAATCAGCACACATAGCCCACATAGGAACCCCCCCACATGTCTAGT
AGTCTTCTAGGCCTGGGATTTCTTTGCGTCCCCTTGCTTTTTCTTTCCTCGCTTTCTTGCCATTGTGCTG
CGGGGAAGCTGCTGAAAACTTTATATTAAATGAAAAAGTTTTTCAATTACATCAGCGGAAATAAAATGCT
GCCAGCTTGCCACTCGAAGCACGCAGCAAACAGAAACAA
